>Addgene plasmid #63437 | pFusX4-28 | depositor partial sequence | sequence record 105392 | pFusX4_CGT
AGTCTTAAGCGTCTCCCCTGACCCCGGACCAAGTGGTGGCTATCGCCAGCCACGATGGCGGCAAGCAAGC
GCTCGAAACGGTGCAGCGGCTGTTGCCGGTGCTGTGCCAGGACCATGGCCTGACCCCGGACCAAGTGGTG
GCTATCGCCAGCAACAATGGCGGCAAGCAAGCGCTCGAAACGGTGCAGCGGCTGTTGCCGGTGCTGTGCC
AGGACCATGGCCTGACCCCGGACCAAGTGGTGGCTATCGCCAGCAACGGTGGCGGCAAGCAAGCGCTCGA
AACGGTGCAGCGGCTGTTGCCGGTGCTGTGCCAGGACCATGGCCGAGACGTC
