>Addgene plasmid #63437 | pFusX4-28 | depositor partial sequence | sequence record 105393 | FusX4
CGTCTCCCCTGACCCCGGACCAAGTGGTGGCTATCGAGACCGGCGCCGCTACGGGCGCGTCCCATTCGCC
ATTCAGGCTGCGCAACTGTTGGGAAGGGCGATCGGTGCGGGCTCTTCGCTATTACGCCAGCTGGCGAAAG
GGGGATGTGCTGCAAGGCGATTAAGTTGGGAACGCCAGGGTTTTCCCAGTCACGACGTTGTAAAACGACG
GCCAGTGAGCGCGCGTAATCGACTCACTATAGGGCGAATTGGGTACCGGGCCCCCCCTCGAGGTCCTCCA
GCTTTTGTTCCCTTTAGTGAGGGTTAATTGCGCGCTTGGCGTAATCATGGTCATAGCTGTTTCCTGTGTG
AAATTGTTATCCGCTCACAATTCCACACAACATACGAGCCGGAAGCATAAAGTGTAAAGCCTGGGGTGCC
TAATGAGTGAGCTAACTCACATTAATTGCGTTGCGCTCACTGCCCGCTTTCCACCGGTGGTCTCTGGCGG
CAAGCAAGCGCTCGAAACGGTGCAGCGGCTGTTGCCGGTGCTGTGCCAGGACCATGGCCGAGACGTCTAG
ACCAGCCAGGACAGAAATGCCTCGACTTCGCTGCTACCCAAGGTTGCCGGGTGACGCACACCGTGGAAAC
GGATGAAGGCACGAACCCAGTGGACATAAGCCTGTTCGGTTCGTAAGCTGTAATGCAAGTAGCGTATGCG
CTCACGCAACTGGTCCAGAACCTTGACCGAACGCAGCGGTGGTAACGGCGCAGTGGCGGTTTTCATGGCT
TGTTATGACTGTTTTTTTGGGGTACAGTCTATGCCTCGGGCATCCAAGCAGCAAGCGCGTTACGCCGTGG
GTCGATGTTTGATGTTATGGAGCAGCAACGATGTTACGCAGCAGGGCAGTCGCCCTAAAACAAAGTTAAA
CATTATGAGGGAAGCGGTGATCGCCGAAGTATCGACTCAACTATCAGAGGTAGTTGGCGTCATCGAGCGC
CATCTCGAACCGACGTTGCTGGCCGTACATTTGTACGGCTCCGCAGTGGATGGCGGCCTGAAGCCACACA
GTGATATTGATTTGCTGGTTACGGTGACCGTAAGGCTTGATGAAACAACGCGGCGAGCTTTGATCAACGA
CCTTTTGGAAACTTCGGCTTCCCCTGGAGAGAGCGAGATTCTCCGCGCTGTAGAAGTCACCATTGTTGTG
CACGACGACATCATTCCGTGGCGTTATCCAGCTAAGCGCGAACTGCAATTTGGAGAATGGCAGCGCAATG
ACATTCTTGCAGGTATCTTCGAGCCAGCCACGATCGACATTGATCTGGCTATCTTGCTGACAAAAGCAAG
AGAACATAGCGTTGCCTTGGTAGGTCCAGCGGCGGAGGAACTCTTTGATCCGGTTCCTGAACAGGATCTA
TTTGAGGCGCTAAATGAAACCTTAACGCTATGGAACTCGCCGCCCGACTGGGCTGGCGATGAGCGAAATG
TAGTGCTTACGTTGTCCCGCATTTGGTACAGCGCAGTAACCGGCAAAATCGCGCCGAAGGATGTCGCTGC
CGACTGGGCAATGGAGCGCCTGCCGGCCCAGTATCAGCCCGTCATACTTGAAGCTAGACAGGCTTATCTT
GGACAAGAAGAAGATCGCTTGGCCTCGCGCGCAGATCAGTTGGAAGAATTTGTCCACTACGTGAAAGGCG
AGATCACCAAGGTAGTCGGCAAATAACCCTCGAGCCACCCATGACCAAAATCCCTTAACGTGAGTTACGC
GTCGTTCCACTGAGCGTCAGACCCCGTAGAAAAGATCAAAGGATCTTCTTGAGATCCTTTTTTTCTGCGC
GTAATCTGCTGCTTGCAAACAAAAAAACCACCGCTACCAGCGGTGGTTTGTTTGCCGGATCAAGAGCTAC
CAACTCTTTTTCCGAAGGTAACTGGCTTCAGCAGAGCGCAGATACCAAATACTGTCCTTCTAGTGTAGCC
GTAGTTAGGCCACCACTTCAAGAACTCTGTAGCACCGCCTACATACCTCGCTCTGCTAATCCTGTTACCA
GTGGCTGCTGCCAGTGGCGATAAGTCGTGTCTTACCGGGTTGGACTCAAGACGATAGTTACCGGATAAGG
CGCAGCGGTCGGGCTGAACGGGGGGTTCGTGCACACAGCCCAGCTTGGAGCGAACGACCTACACCGAACT
GAGATACCTACAGCGTGAGCATTGAGAAAGCGCCACGCTTCCCGAAGGGAGAAAGGCGGACAGGTATCCG
GTAAGCGGCAGGGTCGGAACAGGAGAGCGCACGAGGGAGCTTCCAGGGGGAAACGCCTGGTATCTTTATA
GTCCTGTCGGGTTTCGCCACCTCTGACTTGAGCGTCGATTTTTGTGATGCTCGTCAGGGGGGCGGAGCCT
ATGGAAAAACGCCAGCAACGCGGCCTTTTTACGGTTCCTGGCCTTTTGCTGGCCTTTTGCTCACATGTTC
TTTCCTGCGTTATCCCCTGATTCTGTGGATAACCGTATTACCGCCTTTGAGTGAGCTGATACCGCTCGCC
GCAGCCGAACGACCGAGCGCAGCGAGTCAGTGAGCGAGGAAGCGGAAGAGCGCCCAATACGCAAACCGCC
TCTCCCCGCGCGTTGGCCGATTCATTAATGCAGCTGGCACGACAGGTTTCCCGACTGGAAAGCGGGCAGT
GAGCGCAACGCAATTAATACGCGTACCGCTAGCCAGGAAGAGTTTGTAGAAACGCAAAAAGGCCATCCGT
CAGGATGGCCTTCTGCTTAGTTTGATGCCTGGCAGTTTATGGCGGGCGTCCTGCCCGCCACCCTCCGGGC
CGTTGCTTCACAACGTTCAAATCCGCTCCCGGCGGATTTGTCCTACTCAGGAGAGCGTTCACCGACAAAC
AACAGATAAAACGAAAGGCCCAGTCTTCCGACTGAGCCTTTCGTTTTATTTGATGCCTGGCAGTTCCCTA
CTCTCGCGTTAACGCTAGCATGGATGTTTTCCCAGTCACGACGTTGTAAAACGACGGCCAGTCTTAAG
