>Addgene plasmid #63437 | pFusX4-28 | addgene partial sequence | sequence record 116067 | pCR8_R1 5'-cgaaccgaacaggcttatgt-3'
GGTGTGCGTCACCCGGCAACCTTGGGTAGCAGCGAAGTCGAGGCATTTCTGTCCTGGCTGGTCTAGACGT
CTCGGCCATGGTCCTGGCACAGCACCGGCAACAGCCGCTGCACCGTTTCGAGCGCTTGCTTGCCGCCACC
GTTGCTGGCGATAGCCACCACTTGGTCCGGGGTCAGGCCATGGTCCTGGCACAGCACCGGCAACAGCCGC
TGCACCGTTTCGAGCGCTTGCTTGCCGCCATTGTTGCTGGCGATAGCCACCACTTGGTCCGGGGTCAGGC
CATGGTCCTGGCACAGCACCGGCAACAGCCGCTGCACCGTTTCGAGCGCTTGCTTGCCGCCATCGTGGCT
GGCGATAGCCACCACTTGGTCCGGGGTCAGGGGAGACGCTTAAGACTGGCCGTCGTTTTACAACGTCGTG
ACTGGGAAAACATCCATGCTAGCGTTAACGCGAGAGTAGGGAACTGCCAGGCATCAAATAAAACGAAAGG
CTCAGTCGGAAGACTGGGCCTTTCGTTTTATCTGTTGTTTGTCGGTGAACGCTCTCCTGAGTAGGACAAA
TCCGCCGGGAGCGGATTTGAACGTTGTGAAGCAACGGCCCGGAAGGGGTGGCGGGCAGGACGCCCGCCAT
AAACTGCCAGGCATCAAACTAAGCAGAAGGCCATCCTGACGGATGGCCTTTTTGCGTTTCTACAAACTCT
TCCTGGCTAGCGGTACGCGTATTAATTGCGTTGCGCTCACTGCCCGCTTTCCAGTCGGGAAACCTGTCGT
GCCAGCTGCATTAATGAATCGGCCAACGCGCGGGGAGAGGCGGTTTGCGTATTGGGCGCTCTTCCGCTTC
CTCGCTCACTGACTCGCTGCGCTCGGTCGTTCGGCTGC
