[The description below was written by a language model from this plasmid's Addgene catalogue record.]
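Description:
pFusX4-28 is a bacterial library plasmid from the FusX system, a one-step TALE/TALEN assembly platform. It is built on the FusX4 backbone (about 3 kb without insert), is maintained as a high-copy plasmid in standard E. coli cloning strains, and is selected with spectinomycin. The record does not name the origin of replication and gives no feature table, so the detailed backbone architecture cannot be described here. The listed sequencing primers are of the pCR8 type, which hints at the lineage of the backbone, though the record does not state this explicitly.

The payload is a synthetic, pre-assembled trimer of TALE repeat units carrying the repeat-variable diresidues HD, NN and NG. By the standard TALE code these recognise C, G and T respectively, which matches the alternative insert name X4_CGT. The trimer was cloned through BsaI sites that were destroyed in the process. Within the FusX scheme, this plasmid supplies RVD positions 10–12 of the final repeat array. It is therefore one member of a position-specific set of trimer plasmids, each covering a different three-base combination for that slot.

In use, the plasmid is chosen when the target DNA sequence reads CGT at positions 10–12. It is then combined with the corresponding trimer plasmids for the other positions and a receiver vector to build a full-length custom TALE DNA-binding domain in a single reaction. The plasmid has no expression function of its own; the record lists no promoter, tag or reporter. It serves purely as a modular building block for constructing TALENs and related TALE fusion proteins for genome editing.
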