Addgene plasmid #63437: pFusX4-28
Purpose: Encodes RVD positions 10-12 in TALEN assembly
Depositing lab: Stephen Ekker. Depositing organization: Mayo Foundation for Medical Education and Research. Publication: FusX: A rapid one-step TALE assembly system for genome science. Ma AC, McNulty MS, Tanya PL, Jarryd CM, Martinez-Galvez G, Argue DP, Lee HB, Urban MD, Bullard CE, Blackburn PR, Man TK, Clark KJ, Ekker SC. Hum Gene Ther. 2016 Jun;27(6):451-63. doi: 10.1089/hum.2015.172 PubMed 26854857.
Backbone
  Vector backbone: FusX4
  Backbone size w/o insert (bp): 3008
  Vector type: TALEN
Growth in bacteria
  Bacterial resistance: Spectinomycin, 50 μg/mL
  Growth temperature: 37°C
  Growth strain: DH5alpha
  Copy number: High Copy
Gene/Insert
  Gene/Insert name: HD NN NG (alt name: X4_CGT)
  Species: Synthetic
  Mutation: none
  Cloning method: Restriction Enzyme; 5′ cloning site BsaI (destroyed during cloning); 3′ cloning site BsaI (destroyed during cloning)
  Sequencing primers: 5′ pCR8_F1; 3′ pCR8_R1
Terms and licenses: Academic/Nonprofit Terms; Industry Terms: Not Available to Industry
How to cite: pFusX4-28 was a gift from Stephen Ekker (Addgene plasmid # 63437 ; http://n2t.net/addgene:63437 ; RRID:Addgene_63437)
